>Addgene plasmid #122446 | pZ149-pcDNA3-BhCas12b_v4 | addgene full sequence | sequence record 239327 | Addgene NGS Result
GACATTGATTATTGACTAGTTATTAATAGTAATCAATTACGGGGTCATTAGTTCATAGCCCATATATGGA
GTTCCGCGTTACATAACTTACGGTAAATGGCCCGCCTGGCTGACCGCCCAACGACCCCCGCCCATTGACG
TCAATAATGACGTATGTTCCCATAGTAACGCCAATAGGGACTTTCCATTGACGTCAATGGGTGGAGTATT
TACGGTAAACTGCCCACTTGGCAGTACATCAAGTGTATCATATGCCAAGTACGCCCCCTATTGACGTCAA
TGACGGTAAATGGCCCGCCTGGCATTATGCCCAGTACATGACCTTATGGGACTTTCCTACTTGGCAGTAC
ATCTACGTATTAGTCATCGCTATTACCATGGTGATGCGGTTTTGGCAGTACATCAATGGGCGTGGATAGC
GGTTTGACTCACGGGGATTTCCAAGTCTCCACCCCATTGACGTCAATGGGAGTTTGTTTTGGCACCAAAA
TCAACGGGACTTTCCAAAATGTCGTAACAACTCCGCCCCATTGACGCAAATGGGCGGTAGGCGTGTACGG
TGGGAGGTCTATATAAGCAGAGCTCTCTGGCTAACTAGAGAACCCACTGCTTACTGGCTTATCGAAATTA
ATACGACTCACTATAGGGAGACCCAAGCTGGCTAGCGTTTAAACTTAAGCTTGCCACCATGGCCCCAAAG
AAGAAGCGGAAGGTCGGTATCCACGGAGTCCCAGCAGCCGCCACCAGATCCTTCATCCTGAAGATCGAGC
CCAACGAGGAAGTGAAGAAAGGCCTCTGGAAAACCCACGAGGTGCTGAACCACGGAATCGCCTACTACAT
GAATATCCTGAAGCTGATCCGGCAAGAGGCCATCTACGAGCACCACGAGCAGGACCCCAAGAATCCCAAG
AAGGTGTCCAAGGCCGAGATCCAGGCCGAGCTGTGGGATTTCGTGCTGAAGATGCAGAAGTGCAACAGCT
TCACACACGAGGTGGACAAGGACGAGGTGTTCAACATCCTGAGAGAGCTGTACGAGGAACTGGTGCCCAG
CAGCGTGGAAAAGAAGGGCGAAGCCAACCAGCTGAGCAACAAGTTTCTGTACCCTCTGGTGGACCCCAAC
AGCCAGTCTGGAAAGGGAACAGCCAGCAGCGGCAGAAAGCCCAGATGGTACAACCTGAAGATTGCCGGCG
ATCCCTCCTGGGAAGAAGAGAAGAAGAAGTGGGAAGAAGATAAGAAAAAGGACCCGCTGGCCAAGATCCT
GGGCAAGCTGGCTGAGTACGGACTGATCCCTCTGTTCATCCCCTACACCGACAGCAACGAGCCCATCGTG
AAAGAAATCAAGTGGATGGAAAAGTCCCGGAACCAGAGCGTGCGGCGGCTGGATAAGGACATGTTCATTC
AGGCCCTGGAACGGTTCCTGAGCTGGGAGAGCTGGAACCTGAAAGTGAAAGAGGAATACGAGAAGGTCGA
GAAAGAGTACAAGACCCTGGAAGAGAGGATCAAAGAGGACATCCAGGCTCTGAAGGCTCTGGAACAGTAT
GAGAAAGAGCGGCAAGAACAGCTGCTGCGGGACACCCTGAACACCAACGAGTACCGGCTGAGCAAGAGAG
GCCTTAGAGGCTGGCGGGAAATCATCCAGAAATGGCTGAAAATGGACGAGAACGAGCCCTCCGAGAAGTA
CCTGGAAGTGTTCAAGGACTACCAGCGGAAGCACCCTAGAGAGGCCGGCGATTACAGCGTGTACGAGTTC
CTGTCCAAGAAAGAGAACCACTTCATCTGGCGGAATCACCCTGAGTACCCCTACCTGTACGCCACCTTCT
GCGAGATCGACAAGAAAAAGAAGGACGCCAAGCAGCAGGCCACCTTCACACTGGCCGATCCTATCAATCA
CCCTCTGTGGGTCCGATTCGAGGAAAGAAGCGGCAGCAACCTGAACAAGTACAGAATCCTGACCGAGCAG
CTGCACACCGAGAAGCTGAAGAAAAAGCTGACAGTGCAGCTGGACCGGCTGATCTACCCTACAGAATCTG
GCGGCTGGGAAGAGAAGGGCAAAGTGGACATTGTGCTGCTGCCCAGCCGGCAGTTCTACAACCAGATCTT
CCTGGACATCGAGGAAAAGGGCAAGCACGCCTTCACCTACAAGGATGAGAGCATCAAGTTCCCTCTGAAG
GGCACACTCGGCGGAGCCAGAGTGCAGTTCGACAGAGATCACCTGAGAAGATACCCTCACAAGGTGGAAA
GCGGCAACGTGGGCAGAATCTACTTCAACATGACCGTGAACATCGAGCCTACAGAGTCCCCAGTGTCCAA
GTCTCTGAAGATCCACCGGGACGACTTCCCCAAGGTGGTCAACTTCAAGCCCAAAGAACTGACCGAGTGG
ATCAAGGACAGCAAGGGCAAGAAACTGAAGTCCGGCATCGAGTCCCTGGAAATCGGCCTGAGAGTGATGA
GCATCGACCTGGGACAGAGACAGGCCGCTGCCGCCTCTATTTTCGAGGTGGTGGATCAGAAGCCCGACAT
CGAAGGCAAGCTGTTTTTCCCAATCAAGGGCACCGAGCTGTATGCCGTGCACAGAGCCAGCTTCAACATC
AAGCTGCCCGGCGAGACACTGGTCAAGAGCAGAGAAGTGCTGCGGAAGGCCAGAGAGGACAATCTGAAAC
TGATGAACCAGAAGCTCAACTTCCTGCGGAACGTGCTGCACTTCCAGCAGTTCGAGGACATCACCGAGAG
AGAGAAGCGGGTCACCAAGTGGATCAGCAGACAAGAGAACAGCGACGTGCCCCTGGTGTACCAGGATGAG
CTGATCCAGATCCGCGAGCTGATGTACAAGCCTTACAAGGACTGGGTCGCCTTCCTGAAGCAGCTCCACA
AGAGACTGGAAGTCGAGATCGGCAAAGAAGTGAAGCACTGGCGGAAGTCCCTGAGCGACGGAAGAAAGGG
CCTGTACGGCATCTCCCTGAAGAACATCGACGAGATCGATCGGACCCGGAAGTTCCTGCTGAGATGGTCC
CTGAGGCCTACCGAACCTGGCGAAGTGCGTAGACTGGAACCCGGCCAGAGATTCGCCATCGACCAGCTGA
ATCACCTGAACGCCCTGAAAGAAGATCGGCTGAAGAAGATGGCCAACACCATCATCATGCACGCCCTGGG
CTACTGCTACGACGTGCGGAAGAAGAAATGGCAGGCTAAGAACCCCGCCTGCCAGATCATCCTGTTCGAG
GATCTGAGCAACTACAACCCCTACGGAGAAAGGTCCCGCTTCGAGAACAGCCGGCTCATGAAGTGGTCCA
GACGCGAGATCCCCAGACAGGTTGCACTGCAGGGCGAGATCTATGGCCTGCAAGTGGGAGAAGTGGGCGC
TCAGTTCAGCAGCAGATTCCACGCCAAGACAGGCAGCCCTGGCATCAGATGTCGGGTCGTGACCAAAGAG
AAGCTGCAGGACAATCGGTTCTTCAAGAATCTGCAGAGAGAGGGCAGACTGACCCTGGACAAAATCGCCG
TGCTGAAAGAGGGCGATCTGTACCCAGACAAAGGCGGCGAGAAGTTCATCAGCCTGAGCAAGGATCGGAA
GTGCGTGACCACACACGCCGACATCAACGCCGCTCAGAACCTGCAGAAGCGGTTCTGGACAAGAACCCAC
GGCTTCTACAAGGTGTACTGCAAGGCCTACCAGGTGGACGGCCAGACCGTGTACATCCCTGAGAGCAAGG
ACCAGAAGCAGAAGATCATCGAAGAGTTCGGCGAGGGCTACTTCATTCTGAAGGACGGGGTGTACGAATG
GGTCAACGCCGGCAAGCTGAAAATCAAGAAGGGCAGCTCCAAGCAGAGCAGCAGCGAGCTGGTGGATAGC
GACATCCTGAAAGACAGCTTCGACCTGGCCTCCGAGCTGAAAGGCGAAAAGCTGATGCTGTACAGGGACC
CCAGCGGCAATGTGTTCCCCAGCGACAAATGGATGGCCGCTGGCGTGTTCTTCGGAAAGCTGGAACGCAT
CCTGATCAGCAAGCTGACCAACCAGTACTCCATCAGCACCATCGAGGACGACAGCAGCAAGCAGTCTATG
AAAAGGCCGGCGGCCACGAAAAAGGCCGGCCAGGCAAAAAAGAAAAAGGGATCCTACCCATACGATGTTC
CAGATTACGCTTATCCCTACGACGTGCCTGATTATGCATACCCATATGATGTCCCCGACTATGCCTAAGA
ATTCTGCAGATATCCAGCACAGTGGCGGCCGCTCGAGTCTAGAGGGCCCGTTTAAACCCGCTGATCAGCC
TCGACTGTGCCTTCTAGTTGCCAGCCATCTGTTGTTTGCCCCTCCCCCGTGCCTTCCTTGACCCTGGAAG
GTGCCACTCCCACTGTCCTTTCCTAATAAAATGAGGAAATTGCATCGCATTGTCTGAGTAGGTGTCATTC
TATTCTGGGGGGTGGGGTGGGGCAGGACAGCAAGGGGGAGGATTGGGAAGACAATAGCAGGCATGCTGGG
GATGCGGTGGGCTCTATGGCTTCTGAGGCGGAAAGAACCAGCTGGGGCTCTAGGGGGTATCCCC
[124 nt withheld, positions 4545-4668]
C
[91 nt withheld, positions 4670-4760]
A
[49 nt withheld, positions 4762-4810]
CCTTTGACGTTGGAGTCCACGTTCTTT
[37 nt withheld, positions 4838-4874]
ACCCTATCTCGGTCTATTCTTTTGATTTATAAGGGATTTTGCCGATTTCGGCCTATTGGTTAAAAAATGA
GCTGATTTAACAAAAATTTAACGCGAATTAATTCTGTGGAATGTGTGTCAGTTAGGGTGTGGAAAGTCCC
CAGGCTCCCCAGCAGGCAGAAGTATGCAAAGCATGCATCTCAATTAGTCAGCAACCAGGTGTGGAAAGTC
CCCAGGCTCCCCAGCAGGCAGAAGTATGCAAAGCATGCATCTCAATTAGTCAGCAACCATAGTCCCGCCC
CTAACTCCGCCCATCCCGCCCCTAACTCCGCCCAGTTCCGCCCATTCTCCGCCCCATGGCTGACTAATTT
TTTTTATTTATGCAGAGGCCGAGGCCGCCTCTGCCTCTGAGCTATTCCAGAAGTAGTGAGGAGGCTTTTT
TGGAGGCCTAGGCTTTTGCAAAAAGCTCCCGGGAGCTTGTATATCCATTTTCGGATCTGATCAAGAGACA
GGATGAGGATCGTTTCGCATGATTGAACAAGATGGATTGCACGCAGGTTCTCCGGCCGCTTGGGTGGAGA
GGCTATTCGGCTATGACTGGGCACAACAGACAATCGGCTGCTCTGATGCCGCCGTGTTCCGGCTGTCAGC
GCAGGGGCGCCCGGTTCTTTTTGTCAAGACCGACCTGTCCGGTGCCCTGAATGAACTGCAGGACGAGGCA
GCGCGGCTATCGTGGCTGGCCACGACGGGCGTTCCTTGCGCAGCTGTGCTCGACGTTGTCACTGAAGCGG
GAAGGGACTGGCTGCTATTGGGCGAAGTGCCGGGGCAGGATCTCCTGTCATCTCACCTTGCTCCTGCCGA
GAAAGTATCCATCATGGCTGATGCAATGCGGCGGCTGCATACGCTTGATCCGGCTACCTGCCCATTCGAC
CACCAAGCGAAACATCGCATCGAGCGAGCACGTACTCGGATGGAAGCCGGTCTTGTCGATCAGGATGATC
TGGACGAAGAGCATCAGGGGCTCGCGCCAGCCGAACTGTTCGCCAGGCTCAAGGCGCGCATGCCCGACGG
CGAGGATCTCGTCGTGACCCATGGCGATGCCTGCTTGCCGAATATCATGGTGGAAAATGGCCGCTTTTCT
GGATTCATCGACTGTGGCCGGCTGGGTGTGGCGGACCGCTATCAGGACATAGCGTTGGCTACCCGTGATA
TTGCTGAAGAGCTTGGCGGCGAATGGGCTGACCGCTTCCTCGTGCTTTACGGTATCGCCGCTCCCGATTC
GCAGCGCATCGCCTTCTATCGCCTTCTTGACGAGTTCTTCTGAGCGGGACTCTGGGGTTCGAAATGACCG
ACCAAGCGACGCCCAACCTGCCATCACGAGATTTCGATTCCACCGCCGCCTTCTATGAAAGGTTGGGCTT
CGGAATCGTTTTCCGGGACGCCGGCTGGATGATCCTCCAGCGCGGGGATCTCATGCTGGAGTTCTTCGCC
CACCCCAACTTGTTTATTGCAGCTTATAATGGTTACAAATAAAGCAATAGCATCACAAATTTCACAAATA
AAGCATTTTTTTCACTGCATTCTAGTTGTGGTTTGTCCAAACTCATCAATGTATCTTATCATGTCTGTAT
ACCGTCGACCTCTAGCTAGAGCTTGGCGTAATCATGGTCATAGCTGTTTCCTGTGTGAAATTGTTATCCG
CTCACAATTCCACACAACATACGAGCCGGAAGCATAAAGTGTAAAGCCTGGGGTGCCTAATGAGTGAGCT
AACTCACATTAATTGCGTTGCGCTCACTGCCCGCTTTCCAGTCGGGAAACCTGTCGTGCCAGCTGCATTA
ATGAATCGGCCAACGCGCGGGGAGAGGCGGTTTGCGTATTGGGCGCTCTTCCGCTTCCTCGCTCACTGAC
TCGCTGCGCTCGGTCGTTCGGCTGCGGCGAGCGGTATCAGCTCACTCAAAGGCGGTAATACGGTTATCCA
CAGAATCAGGGGATAACGCAGGAAAGAACATGTGAGCAAAAGGCCAGCAAAAGGCCAGGAACCGTAAAAA
GGCCGCGTTGCTGGCGTTTTTCCATAGGCTCCGCCCCCCTGACGAGCATCACAAAAATCGACGCTCAAGT
CAGAGGTGGCGAAACCCGACAGGACTATAAAGATACCAGGCGTTTCCCCCTGGAAGCTCCCTCGTGCGCT
CTCCTGTTCCGACCCTGCCGCTTACCGGATACCTGTCCGCCTTTCTCCCTTCGGGAAGCGTGGCGCTTTC
TCATAGCTCACGCTGTAGGTATCTCAGTTCGGTGTAGGTCGTTCGCTCCAAGCTGGGCTGTGTGCACGAA
CCCCCCGTTCAGCCCGACCGCTGCGCCTTATCCGGTAACTATCGTCTTGAGTCCAACCCGGTAAGACACG
ACTTATCGCCACTGGCAGCAGCCACTGGTAACAGGATTAGCAGAGCGAGGTATGTAGGCGGTGCTACAGA
GTTCTTGAAGTGGTGGCCTAACTACGGCTACACTAGAAGAACAGTATTTGGTATCTGCGCTCTGCTGAAG
CCAGTTACCTTCGGAAAAAGAGTTGGTAGCTCTTGATCCGGCAAACAAACCACCGCTGGTAGCGGTGGTT
TTTTTGTTTGCAAGCAGCAGATTACGCGCAGAAAAAAAGGATCTCAAGAAGATCCTTTGATCTTTTCTAC
GGGGTCTGACGCTCAGTGGAACGAAAACTCACGTTAAGGGATTTTGGTCATGAGATTATCAAAAAGGATC
TTCACCTAGATCCTTTTAAATTAAAAATGAAGTTTTAAATCAATCTAAAGTATATATGAGTAAACTTGGT
CTGACAGTTACCAATGCTTAATCAGTGAGGCACCTATCTCAGCGATCTGTCTATTTCGTTCATCCATAGT
TGCCTGACTCCCCGTCGTGTAGATAACTACGATACGGGAGGGCTTACCATCTGGCCCCAGTGCTGCAATG
ATACCGCGAGACCCACGCTCACCGGCTCCAGATTTATCAGCAATAAACCAGCCAGCCGGAAGGGCCGAGC
GCAGAAGTGGTCCTGCAACTTTATCCGCCTCCATCCAGTCTATTAATTGTTGCCGGGAAGCTAGAGTAAG
TAGTTCGCCAGTTAATAGTTTGCGCAACGTTGTTGCCATTGCTACAGGCATCGTGGTGTCACGCTCGTCG
TTTGGTATGGCTTCATTCAGCTCCGGTTCCCAACGATCAAGGCGAGTTACATGATCCCCCATGTTGTGCA
AAAAAGCGGTTAGCTCCTTCGGTCCTCCGATCGTTGTCAGAAGTAAGTTGGCCGCAGTGTTATCACTCAT
GGTTATGGCAGCACTGCATAATTCTCTTACTGTCATGCCATCCGTAAGATGCTTTTCTGTGACTGGTGAG
TACTCAACCAAGTCATTCTGAGAATAGTGTATGCGGCGACCGAGTTGCTCTTGCCCGGCGTCAATACGGG
ATAATACCGCGCCACATAGCAGAACTTTAAAAGTGCTCATCATTGGAAAACGTTCTTCGGGGCGAAAACT
CTCAAGGATCTTACCGCTGTTGAGATCCAGTTCGATGTAACCCACTCGTGCACCCAACTGATCTTCAGCA
TCTTTTACTTTCACCAGCGTTTCTGGGTGAGCAAAAACAGGAAGGCAAAATGCCGCAAAAAAGGGAATAA
GGGCGACACGGAAATGTTGAATACTCATACTCTTCCTTTTTCAATATTATTGAAGCATTTATCAGGGTTA
TTGTCTCATGAGCGGATACATATTTGAATGTATTTAGAAAAATAAACAAATAGGGGTTCCGCGCACATTT
CCCCGAAAAGTGCCACCTGACGTCGACGGATCGGGAGATCTCCCGATCCCCTATGGTGCACTCTCAGTAC
AATCTGCTCTGATGCCGCATAGTTAAGCCAGTATCTGCTCCCTGCTTGTGTGTTGGAGGTCGCTGAGTAG
TGCGCGAGCAAAATTTAAGCTACAACAAGGCAAGGCTTGACCGACAATTGCATGAAGAATCTGCTTAGGG
TTAGGCGTTTTGCGCTGCTTCGCGATGTACGGGCCAGATATACGCGTT
Features (pLannotate 1.2.2; 22 found; start..end, strand, type, name):
      1..380     +  enhancer       CMV enhancer: human cytomegalovirus immediate early enhancer
    381..584     +  promoter       CMV promoter: human cytomegalovirus (CMV) immediate early promoter
    580..613     +  LTR            5' LTR (truncated) (fragment): truncated 5' long terminal repeat (LTR) from HIV-1
    629..647     +  promoter       T7 promoter: promoter for bacteriophage T7 RNA polymerase
   1344..1360    +  promoter       GAP promoter (fragment): promoter for Pichia pastoris glyceraldehyde-3-phosphate dehydrogenase
   4061..4108    +  CDS            nucleoplasmin NLS: bipartite nuclear localization signal from nucleoplasmin
   4115..4195    +  CDS            3xHA: three tandem HA epitope tags
   4275..4499    +  polyA_signal   bGH poly(A) signal: bovine growth hormone polyadenylation signal
   4503..4524    +  promoter       SV40 promoter (fragment): SV40 enhancer and early promoter
   4545..4973    +  rep_origin     f1 ori (sequence partly withheld): f1 bacteriophage origin of replication; arrow indicates direction of (+) strand synthesis
   4987..5316    +  promoter       SV40 promoter: SV40 enhancer and early promoter
   5383..6174    +  CDS            neo: KKA2_KLEPN - Also known as kan, nptII. Experimental evidence at protein level: Swiss-Prot protein existence level 1. Resistance to kanamycin, neomycin, paromomycin, ribostamycin, butirosin and gentamicin B. From Klebsiella pneumoniae.
   6198..6356    +  CDS            ble (fragment): BLE_KLEPN - Experimental evidence at protein level: Swiss-Prot protein existence level 1. Binding protein with a strong affinity to the bleomycin family of antibiotics. Binds to CL990; an antimitotic-antibiotic compound. From Klebsiella pneumoniae.
   6351..6472    +  polyA_signal   SV40 poly(A) signal: SV40 polyadenylation signal
   6545..6561    -  protein_bind   lac operator: The lac repressor binds to the lac operator to inhibit transcription in E. coli. This inhibition can be relieved by adding lactose or isopropyl-β-D-thiogalactopyranoside (IPTG). lac repressor encoded by lacI
   6569..6599    -  promoter       lac promoter: promoter for the E. coli lac operon
   6614..6635    -  protein_bind   CAP binding site: CAP binding activates transcription in the presence of cAMP. E. coli catabolite activator protein
   6648..6740    -  CDS            lacI (fragment): lac repressor; lacI; The lac repressor binds to the lac operator to inhibit transcription in E. coli. This inhibition can be relieved by adding lactose or isopropyl-β-D-thiogalactopyranoside (IPTG).
   6923..7511    -  rep_origin     ori: high-copy-number ColE1/pMB1/pBR322/pUC origin of replication
   7682..8542    -  CDS            AmpR: β-lactamase; bla; confers resistance to ampicillin, carbenicillin, and related antibiotics
   8543..8647    -  promoter       AmpR promoter: bla
   8706..8758    -  misc_feature   bom (fragment): basis of mobility region from pBR322
