>Addgene plasmid #122446 | pZ149-pcDNA3-BhCas12b_v4 | analyzer sequence | sequence record 233631
AGAACATGTGAGCAAAAGGCCAGCAAAAGGCCAGGAACCGTAAAAAGGCCGCGTTGCTGGCGTTTTTCCA
TAGGCTCCGCCCCCCTGACGAGCATCACAAAAATCGACGCTCAAGTCAGAGGTGGCGAAACCCGACAGGA
CTATAAAGATACCAGGCGTTTCCCCCTGGAAGCTCCCTCGTGCGCTCTCCTGTTCCGACCCTGCCGCTTA
CCGGATACCTGTCCGCCTTTCTCCCTTCGGGAAGCGTGGCGCTTTCTCATAGCTCACGCTGTAGGTATCT
CAGTTCGGTGTAGGTCGTTCGCTCCAAGCTGGGCTGTGTGCACGAACCCCCCGTTCAGCCCGACCGCTGC
GCCTTATCCGGTAACTATCGTCTTGAGTCCAACCCGGTAAGACACGACTTATCGCCACTGGCAGCAGCCA
CTGGTAACAGGATTAGCAGAGCGAGGTATGTAGGCGGTGCTACAGAGTTCTTGAAGTGGTGGCCTAACTA
CGGCTACACTAGAAGAACAGTATTTGGTATCTGCGCTCTGCTGAAGCCAGTTACCTTCGGAAAAAGAGTT
GGTAGCTCTTGATCCGGCAAACAAACCACCGCTGGTAGCGGTGGTTTTTTTGTTTGCAAGCAGCAGATTA
CGCGCAGAAAAAAAGGATCTCAAGAAGATCCTTTGATCTTTTCTACGGGGTCTGACGCTCAGTGGAACGA
AAACTCACGTTAAGGGATTTTGGTCATGAGATTATCAAAAAGGATCTTCACCTAGATCCTTTTAAATTAA
AAATGAAGTTTTAAATCAATCTAAAGTATATATGAGTAAACTTGGTCTGACAGTTACCAATGCTTAATCA
GTGAGGCACCTATCTCAGCGATCTGTCTATTTCGTTCATCCATAGTTGCCTGACTCCCCGTCGTGTAGAT
AACTACGATACGGGAGGGCTTACCATCTGGCCCCAGTGCTGCAATGATACCGCGAGACCCACGCTCACCG
GCTCCAGATTTATCAGCAATAAACCAGCCAGCCGGAAGGGCCGAGCGCAGAAGTGGTCCTGCAACTTTAT
CCGCCTCCATCCAGTCTATTAATTGTTGCCGGGAAGCTAGAGTAAGTAGTTCGCCAGTTAATAGTTTGCG
CAACGTTGTTGCCATTGCTACAGGCATCGTGGTGTCACGCTCGTCGTTTGGTATGGCTTCATTCAGCTCC
GGTTCCCAACGATCAAGGCGAGTTACATGATCCCCCATGTTGTGCAAAAAAGCGGTTAGCTCCTTCGGTC
CTCCGATCGTTGTCAGAAGTAAGTTGGCCGCAGTGTTATCACTCATGGTTATGGCAGCACTGCATAATTC
TCTTACTGTCATGCCATCCGTAAGATGCTTTTCTGTGACTGGTGAGTACTCAACCAAGTCATTCTGAGAA
TAGTGTATGCGGCGACCGAGTTGCTCTTGCCCGGCGTCAATACGGGATAATACCGCGCCACATAGCAGAA
CTTTAAAAGTGCTCATCATTGGAAAACGTTCTTCGGGGCGAAAACTCTCAAGGATCTTACCGCTGTTGAG
ATCCAGTTCGATGTAACCCACTCGTGCACCCAACTGATCTTCAGCATCTTTTACTTTCACCAGCGTTTCT
GGGTGAGCAAAAACAGGAAGGCAAAATGCCGCAAAAAAGGGAATAAGGGCGACACGGAAATGTTGAATAC
TCATACTCTTCCTTTTTCAATATTATTGAAGCATTTATCAGGGTTATTGTCTCATGAGCGGATACATATT
TGAATGTATTTAGAAAAATAAACAAATAGGGGTTCCGCGCACATTTCCCCGAAAAGTGCCACCTGACGTC
GACGGATCGGGAGATCTCCCGATCCCCTATGGTGCACTCTCAGTACAATCTGCTCTGATGCCGCATAGTT
AAGCCAGTATCTGCTCCCTGCTTGTGTGTTGGAGGTCGCTGAGTAGTGCGCGAGCAAAATTTAAGCTACA
ACAAGGCAAGGCTTGACCGACAATTGCATGAAGAATCTGCTTAGGGTTAGGCGTTTTGCGCTGCTTCGCG
ATGTACGGGCCAGATATACGCGTTGACATTGATTATTGACTAGTTATTAATAGTAATCAATTACGGGGTC
ATTAGTTCATAGCCCATATATGGAGTTCCGCGTTACATAACTTACGGTAAATGGCCCGCCTGGCTGACCG
CCCAACGACCCCCGCCCATTGACGTCAATAATGACGTATGTTCCCATAGTAACGCCAATAGGGACTTTCC
ATTGACGTCAATGGGTGGAGTATTTACGGTAAACTGCCCACTTGGCAGTACATCAAGTGTATCATATGCC
AAGTACGCCCCCTATTGACGTCAATGACGGTAAATGGCCCGCCTGGCATTATGCCCAGTACATGACCTTA
TGGGACTTTCCTACTTGGCAGTACATCTACGTATTAGTCATCGCTATTACCATGGTGATGCGGTTTTGGC
AGTACATCAATGGGCGTGGATAGCGGTTTGACTCACGGGGATTTCCAAGTCTCCACCCCATTGACGTCAA
TGGGAGTTTGTTTTGGCACCAAAATCAACGGGACTTTCCAAAATGTCGTAACAACTCCGCCCCATTGACG
CAAATGGGCGGTAGGCGTGTACGGTGGGAGGTCTATATAAGCAGAGCTCTCTGGCTAACTAGAGAACCCA
CTGCTTACTGGCTTATCGAAATTAATACGACTCACTATAGGGAGACCCAAGCTGGCTAGCGTTTAAACTT
AAGCTTGCCACCATGGCCCCAAAGAAGAAGCGGAAGGTCGGTATCCACGGAGTCCCAGCAGCCGGATCCG
CCACCAGATCCTTCATCCTGAAGATCGAGCCCAACGAGGAAGTGAAGAAAGGCCTCTGGAAAACCCACGA
GGTGCTGAACCACGGAATCGCCTACTACATGAATATCCTGAAGCTGATCCGGCAAGAGGCCATCTACGAG
CACCACGAGCAGGACCCCAAGAATCCCAAGAAGGTGTCCAAGGCCGAGATCCAGGCCGAGCTGTGGGATT
TCGTGCTGAAGATGCAGAAGTGCAACAGCTTCACACACGAGGTGGACAAGGACGAGGTGTTCAACATCCT
GAGAGAGCTGTACGAGGAACTGGTGCCCAGCAGCGTGGAAAAGAAGGGCGAAGCCAACCAGCTGAGCAAC
AAGTTTCTGTACCCTCTGGTGGACCCCAACAGCCAGTCTGGAAAGGGAACAGCCAGCAGCGGCAGAAAGC
CCAGATGGTACAACCTGAAGATTGCCGGCGATCCCTCCTGGGAAGAAGAGAAGAAGAAGTGGGAAGAAGA
TAAGAAAAAGGACCCGCTGGCCAAGATCCTGGGCAAGCTGGCTGAGTACGGACTGATCCCTCTGTTCATC
CCCTACACCGACAGCAACGAGCCCATCGTGAAAGAAATCAAGTGGATGGAAAAGTCCCGGAACCAGAGCG
TGCGGCGGCTGGATAAGGACATGTTCATTCAGGCCCTGGAACGGTTCCTGAGCTGGGAGAGCTGGAACCT
GAAAGTGAAAGAGGAATACGAGAAGGTCGAGAAAGAGTACAAGACCCTGGAAGAGAGGATCAAAGAGGAC
ATCCAGGCTCTGAAGGCTCTGGAACAGTATGAGAAAGAGCGGCAAGAACAGCTGCTGCGGGACACCCTGA
ACACCAACGAGTACCGGCTGAGCAAGAGAGGCCTTAGAGGCTGGCGGGAAATCATCCAGAAATGGCTGAA
AATGGACGAGAACGAGCCCTCCGAGAAGTACCTGGAAGTGTTCAAGGACTACCAGCGGAAGCACCCTAGA
GAGGCCGGCGATTACAGCGTGTACGAGTTCCTGTCCAAGAAAGAGAACCACTTCATCTGGCGGAATCACC
CTGAGTACCCCTACCTGTACGCCACCTTCTGCGAGATCGACAAGAAAAAGAAGGACGCCAAGCAGCAGGC
CACCTTCACACTGGCCGATCCTATCAATCACCCTCTGTGGGTCCGATTCGAGGAAAGAAGCGGCAGCAAC
CTGAACAAGTACAGAATCCTGACCGAGCAGCTGCACACCGAGAAGCTGAAGAAAAAGCTGACAGTGCAGC
TGGACCGGCTGATCTACCCTACAGAATCTGGCGGCTGGGAAGAGAAGGGCAAAGTGGACATTGTGCTGCT
GCCCAGCCGGCAGTTCTACAACCAGATCTTCCTGGACATCGAGGAAAAGGGCAAGCACGCCTTCACCTAC
AAGGATGAGAGCATCAAGTTCCCTCTGAAGGGCACACTCGGCGGAGCCAGAGTGCAGTTCGACAGAGATC
ACCTGAGAAGATACCCTCACAAGGTGGAAAGCGGCAACGTGGGCAGAATCTACTTCAACATGACCGTGAA
CATCGAGCCTACAGAGTCCCCAGTGTCCAAGTCTCTGAAGATCCACCGGGACGACTTCCCCAAGGTGGTC
AACTTCAAGCCCAAAGAACTGACCGAGTGGATCAAGGACAGCAAGGGCAAGAAACTGAAGTCCGGCATCG
AGTCCCTGGAAATCGGCCTGAGAGTGATGAGCATCGACCTGGGACAGAGACAGGCCGCTGCCGCCTCTAT
TTTCGAGGTGGTGGATCAGAAGCCCGACATCGAAGGCAAGCTGTTTTTCCCAATCAAGGGCACCGAGCTG
TATGCCGTGCACAGAGCCAGCTTCAACATCAAGCTGCCCGGCGAGACACTGGTCAAGAGCAGAGAAGTGC
TGCGGAAGGCCAGAGAGGACAATCTGAAACTGATGAACCAGAAGCTCAACTTCCTGCGGAACGTGCTGCA
CTTCCAGCAGTTCGAGGACATCACCGAGAGAGAGAAGCGGGTCACCAAGTGGATCAGCAGACAAGAGAAC
AGCGACGTGCCCCTGGTGTACCAGGATGAGCTGATCCAGATCCGCGAGCTGATGTACAAGCCTTACAAGG
ACTGGGTCGCCTTCCTGAAGCAGCTCCACAAGAGACTGGAAGTCGAGATCGGCAAAGAAGTGAAGCACTG
GCGGAAGTCCCTGAGCGACGGAAGAAAGGGCCTGTACGGCATCTCCCTGAAGAACATCGACGAGATCGAT
CGGACCCGGAAGTTCCTGCTGAGATGGTCCCTGAGGCCTACCGAACCTGGCGAAGTGCGTAGACTGGAAC
CCGGCCAGAGATTCGCCATCGACCAGCTGAATCACCTGAACGCCCTGAAAGAAGATCGGCTGAAGAAGAT
GGCCAACACCATCATCATGCACGCCCTGGGCTACTGCTACGACGTGCGGAAGAAGAAATGGCAGGCTAAG
AACCCCGCCTGCCAGATCATCCTGTTCGAGGATCTGAGCAACTACAACCCCTACGGAGAAAGGTCCCGCT
TCGAGAACAGCCGGCTCATGAAGTGGTCCAGACGCGAGATCCCCAGACAGGTTGCACTGCAGGGCGAGAT
CTATGGCCTGCAAGTGGGAGAAGTGGGCGCTCAGTTCAGCAGCAGATTCCACGCCAAGACAGGCAGCCCT
GGCATCAGATGTCGGGTCGTGACCAAAGAGAAGCTGCAGGACAATCGGTTCTTCAAGAATCTGCAGAGAG
AGGGCAGACTGACCCTGGACAAAATCGCCGTGCTGAAAGAGGGCGATCTGTACCCAGACAAAGGCGGCGA
GAAGTTCATCAGCCTGAGCAAGGATCGGAAGTGCGTGACCACACACGCCGACATCAACGCCGCTCAGAAC
CTGCAGAAGCGGTTCTGGACAAGAACCCACGGCTTCTACAAGGTGTACTGCAAGGCCTACCAGGTGGACG
GCCAGACCGTGTACATCCCTGAGAGCAAGGACCAGAAGCAGAAGATCATCGAAGAGTTCGGCGAGGGCTA
CTTCATTCTGAAGGACGGGGTGTACGAATGGGTCAACGCCGGCAAGCTGAAAATCAAGAAGGGCAGCTCC
AAGCAGAGCAGCAGCGAGCTGGTGGATAGCGACATCCTGAAAGACAGCTTCGACCTGGCCTCCGAGCTGA
AAGGCGAAAAGCTGATGCTGTACAGGGACCCCAGCGGCAATGTGTTCCCCAGCGACAAATGGATGGCCGC
TGGCGTGTTCTTCGGAAAGCTGGAACGCATCCTGATCAGCAAGCTGACCAACCAGTACTCCATCAGCACC
ATCGAGGACGACAGCAGCAAGCAGTCTATGGGATCCAAAAGGCCGGCGGCCACGAAAAAGGCCGGCCAGG
CAAAAAAGAAAAAGGGATCTTACCCATACGATGTTCCAGATTACGCTTATCCCTACGACGTGCCTGATTA
TGCATACCCATATGATGTCCCCGACTATGCCTAAGAATTCTGCAGATATCCAGCACAGTGGCGGCCGCTC
GAGTCTAGAGGGCCCGTTTAAACCCGCTGATCAGCCTCGACTGTGCCTTCTAGTTGCCAGCCATCTGTTG
TTTGCCCCTCCCCCGTGCCTTCCTTGACCCTGGAAGGTGCCACTCCCACTGTCCTTTCCTAATAAAATGA
GGAAATTGCATCGCATTGTCTGAGTAGGTGTCATTCTATTCTGGGGGGTGGGGTGGGGCAGGACAGCAAG
GGGGAGGATTGGGAAGACAATAGCAGGCATGCTGGGGATGCGGTGGGCTCTATGGCTTCTGAGGCGGAAA
GAACCAGCTGGGGCTCTAGGGGGTATCCCC
[124 nt withheld, positions 6611-6734]
C
[91 nt withheld, positions 6736-6826]
A
[49 nt withheld, positions 6828-6876]
CCTTTGACGTTGGAGTCCACGTTCTTT
[37 nt withheld, positions 6904-6940]
ACCCTATCTCGGTCTATTCTTTTGATTTATAAGGGATTTTGCCGATTTCGGCCTATTGGTTAAAAAATGA
GCTGATTTAACAAAAATTTAACGCGAATTAATTCTGTGGAATGTGTGTCAGTTAGGGTGTGGAAAGTCCC
CAGGCTCCCCAGCAGGCAGAAGTATGCAAAGCATGCATCTCAATTAGTCAGCAACCAGGTGTGGAAAGTC
CCCAGGCTCCCCAGCAGGCAGAAGTATGCAAAGCATGCATCTCAATTAGTCAGCAACCATAGTCCCGCCC
CTAACTCCGCCCATCCCGCCCCTAACTCCGCCCAGTTCCGCCCATTCTCCGCCCCATGGCTGACTAATTT
TTTTTATTTATGCAGAGGCCGAGGCCGCCTCTGCCTCTGAGCTATTCCAGAAGTAGTGAGGAGGCTTTTT
TGGAGGCCTAGGCTTTTGCAAAAAGCTCCCGGGAGCTTGTATATCCATTTTCGGATCTGATCAAGAGACA
GGATGAGGATCGTTTCGCATGATTGAACAAGATGGATTGCACGCAGGTTCTCCGGCCGCTTGGGTGGAGA
GGCTATTCGGCTATGACTGGGCACAACAGACAATCGGCTGCTCTGATGCCGCCGTGTTCCGGCTGTCAGC
GCAGGGGCGCCCGGTTCTTTTTGTCAAGACCGACCTGTCCGGTGCCCTGAATGAACTGCAGGACGAGGCA
GCGCGGCTATCGTGGCTGGCCACGACGGGCGTTCCTTGCGCAGCTGTGCTCGACGTTGTCACTGAAGCGG
GAAGGGACTGGCTGCTATTGGGCGAAGTGCCGGGGCAGGATCTCCTGTCATCTCACCTTGCTCCTGCCGA
GAAAGTATCCATCATGGCTGATGCAATGCGGCGGCTGCATACGCTTGATCCGGCTACCTGCCCATTCGAC
CACCAAGCGAAACATCGCATCGAGCGAGCACGTACTCGGATGGAAGCCGGTCTTGTCGATCAGGATGATC
TGGACGAAGAGCATCAGGGGCTCGCGCCAGCCGAACTGTTCGCCAGGCTCAAGGCGCGCATGCCCGACGG
CGAGGATCTCGTCGTGACCCATGGCGATGCCTGCTTGCCGAATATCATGGTGGAAAATGGCCGCTTTTCT
GGATTCATCGACTGTGGCCGGCTGGGTGTGGCGGACCGCTATCAGGACATAGCGTTGGCTACCCGTGATA
TTGCTGAAGAGCTTGGCGGCGAATGGGCTGACCGCTTCCTCGTGCTTTACGGTATCGCCGCTCCCGATTC
GCAGCGCATCGCCTTCTATCGCCTTCTTGACGAGTTCTTCTGAGCGGGACTCTGGGGTTCGAAATGACCG
ACCAAGCGACGCCCAACCTGCCATCACGAGATTTCGATTCCACCGCCGCCTTCTATGAAAGGTTGGGCTT
CGGAATCGTTTTCCGGGACGCCGGCTGGATGATCCTCCAGCGCGGGGATCTCATGCTGGAGTTCTTCGCC
CACCCCAACTTGTTTATTGCAGCTTATAATGGTTACAAATAAAGCAATAGCATCACAAATTTCACAAATA
AAGCATTTTTTTCACTGCATTCTAGTTGTGGTTTGTCCAAACTCATCAATGTATCTTATCATGTCTGTAT
ACCGTCGACCTCTAGCTAGAGCTTGGCGTAATCATGGTCATAGCTGTTTCCTGTGTGAAATTGTTATCCG
CTCACAATTCCACACAACATACGAGCCGGAAGCATAAAGTGTAAAGCCTGGGGTGCCTAATGAGTGAGCT
AACTCACATTAATTGCGTTGCGCTCACTGCCCGCTTTCCAGTCGGGAAACCTGTCGTGCCAGCTGCATTA
ATGAATCGGCCAACGCGCGGGGAGAGGCGGTTTGCGTATTGGGCGCTCTTCCGCTTCCTCGCTCACTGAC
TCGCTGCGCTCGGTCGTTCGGCTGCGGCGAGCGGTATCAGCTCACTCAAAGGCGGTAATACGGTTATCCA
CAGAATCAGGGGATAACGCAGGAA
Features (pLannotate 1.2.2; 23 found; start..end, strand, type, name):
     65..653     -  rep_origin     ori: high-copy-number ColE1/pMB1/pBR322/pUC origin of replication
    824..1684    -  CDS            AmpR: β-lactamase; bla; confers resistance to ampicillin, carbenicillin, and related antibiotics
   1685..1789    -  promoter       AmpR promoter: bla
   1848..1900    -  misc_feature   bom (fragment): basis of mobility region from pBR322
   2055..2434    +  enhancer       CMV enhancer: human cytomegalovirus immediate early enhancer
   2435..2638    +  promoter       CMV promoter: human cytomegalovirus (CMV) immediate early promoter
   2634..2667    +  LTR            5' LTR (truncated) (fragment): truncated 5' long terminal repeat (LTR) from HIV-1
   2683..2701    +  promoter       T7 promoter: promoter for bacteriophage T7 RNA polymerase
   3404..3420    +  promoter       GAP promoter (fragment): promoter for Pichia pastoris glyceraldehyde-3-phosphate dehydrogenase
   6127..6174    +  CDS            nucleoplasmin NLS: bipartite nuclear localization signal from nucleoplasmin
   6181..6261    +  CDS            3xHA: three tandem HA epitope tags
   6341..6565    +  polyA_signal   bGH poly(A) signal: bovine growth hormone polyadenylation signal
   6569..6590    +  promoter       SV40 promoter (fragment): SV40 enhancer and early promoter
   6611..7039    +  rep_origin     f1 ori (sequence partly withheld): f1 bacteriophage origin of replication; arrow indicates direction of (+) strand synthesis
   7053..7382    +  promoter       SV40 promoter: SV40 enhancer and early promoter
   7449..8240    +  CDS            neo: KKA2_KLEPN - Also known as kan, nptII. Experimental evidence at protein level: Swiss-Prot protein existence level 1. Resistance to kanamycin, neomycin, paromomycin, ribostamycin, butirosin and gentamicin B. From Klebsiella pneumoniae.
   8264..8422    +  CDS            ble (fragment): BLE_KLEPN - Experimental evidence at protein level: Swiss-Prot protein existence level 1. Binding protein with a strong affinity to the bleomycin family of antibiotics. Binds to CL990; an antimitotic-antibiotic compound. From Klebsiella pneumoniae.
   8417..8538    +  polyA_signal   SV40 poly(A) signal: SV40 polyadenylation signal
   8611..8627    -  protein_bind   lac operator: The lac repressor binds to the lac operator to inhibit transcription in E. coli. This inhibition can be relieved by adding lactose or isopropyl-β-D-thiogalactopyranoside (IPTG). lac repressor encoded by lacI
   8635..8665    -  promoter       lac promoter: promoter for the E. coli lac operon
   8680..8701    -  protein_bind   CAP binding site: CAP binding activates transcription in the presence of cAMP. E. coli catabolite activator protein
   8714..8806    -  CDS            lacI (fragment): lac repressor; lacI; The lac repressor binds to the lac operator to inhibit transcription in E. coli. This inhibition can be relieved by adding lactose or isopropyl-β-D-thiogalactopyranoside (IPTG).
   8808..8916    -  rep_origin     RSF ori (fragment): Plasmids containing the RSF 1030 origin of replication can be propagated in E. coli cells that contain additional plasmids with compatible origins.
