>Addgene plasmid #122446 | pZ149-pcDNA3-BhCas12b_v4 Sequencing Result | analyzer sequence | sequence record 236183
GACATTGATTATTGACTAGTTATTAATAGTAATCAATTACGGGGTCATTAGTTCATAGCCCATATATGGA
GTTCCGCGTTACATAACTTACGGTAAATGGCCCGCCTGGCTGACCGCCCAACGACCCCCGCCCATTGACG
TCAATAATGACGTATGTTCCCATAGTAACGCCAATAGGGACTTTCCATTGACGTCAATGGGTGGAGTATT
TACGGTAAACTGCCCACTTGGCAGTACATCAAGTGTATCATATGCCAAGTACGCCCCCTATTGACGTCAA
TGACGGTAAATGGCCCGCCTGGCATTATGCCCAGTACATGACCTTATGGGACTTTCCTACTTGGCAGTAC
ATCTACGTATTAGTCATCGCTATTACCATGGTGATGCGGTTTTGGCAGTACATCAATGGGCGTGGATAGC
GGTTTGACTCACGGGGATTTCCAAGTCTCCACCCCATTGACGTCAATGGGAGTTTGTTTTGGCACCAAAA
TCAACGGGACTTTCCAAAATGTCGTAACAACTCCGCCCCATTGACGCAAATGGGCGGTAGGCGTGTACGG
TGGGAGGTCTATATAAGCAGAGCTCTCTGGCTAACTAGAGAACCCACTGCTTACTGGCTTATCGAAATTA
ATACGACTCACTATAGGGAGACCCAAGCTGGCTAGCGTTTAAACTTAAGCTTGCCACCATGGCCCCAAAG
AAGAAGCGGAAGGTCGGTATCCACGGAGTCCCAGCAGCCGCCACCAGATCCTTCATCCTGAAGATCGAGC
CCAACGAGGAAGTGAAGAAAGGCCTCTGGAAAACCCACGAGGTGCTGAACCACGGAATCGCCTACTACAT
GAATATCCTGAAGCTGATCCGGCAAGAGGCCATCTACGAGCACCACGAGCAGGACCCCAAGAATCCCAAG
AAGGTGTCCAAGGCCGAGATCCAGGCCGAGCTGTGGGATTTCGTGCTGAAGATGCAGAAGTGCAACAGCT
TCACACACGAGGTGGACAAGGACGAGGTGTTCAACATCCTGAGAGAGCTGTACGAGGAACTGGTGCCCAG
CAGCGTGGAAAAGAAGGGCGAAGCCAACCAGCTGAGCAACAAGTTTCTGTACCCTCTGGTGGACCCCAAC
AGCCAGTCTGGAAAGGGAACAGCCAGCAGCGGCAGAAAGCCCAGATGGTACAACCTGAAGATTGCCGGCG
ATCCCTCCTGGGAAGAAGAGAAGAAGAAGTGGGAAGAAGATAAGAAAAAGGACCCGCTGGCCAAGATCCT
GGGCAAGCTGGCTGAGTACGGACTGATCCCTCTGTTCATCCCCTACACCGACAGCAACGAGCCCATCGTG
AAAGAAATCAAGTGGATGGAAAAGTCCCGGAACCAGAGCGTGCGGCGGCTGGATAAGGACATGTTCATTC
AGGCCCTGGAACGGTTCCTGAGCTGGGAGAGCTGGAACCTGAAAGTGAAAGAGGAATACGAGAAGGTCGA
GAAAGAGTACAAGACCCTGGAAGAGAGGATCAAAGAGGACATCCAGGCTCTGAAGGCTCTGGAACAGTAT
GAGAAAGAGCGGCAAGAACAGCTGCTGCGGGACACCCTGAACACCAACGAGTACCGGCTGAGCAAGAGAG
GCCTTAGAGGCTGGCGGGAAATCATCCAGAAATGGCTGAAAATGGACGAGAACGAGCCCTCCGAGAAGTA
CCTGGAAGTGTTCAAGGACTACCAGCGGAAGCACCCTAGAGAGGCCGGCGATTACAGCGTGTACGAGTTC
CTGTCCAAGAAAGAGAACCACTTCATCTGGCGGAATCACCCTGAGTACCCCTACCTGTACGCCACCTTCT
GCGAGATCGACAAGAAAAAGAAGGACGCCAAGCAGCAGGCCACCTTCACACTGGCCGATCCTATCAATCA
CCCTCTGTGGGTCCGATTCGAGGAAAGAAGCGGCAGCAACCTGAACAAGTACAGAATCCTGACCGAGCAG
CTGCACACCGAGAAGCTGAAGAAAAAGCTGACAGTGCAGCTGGACCGGCTGATCTACCCTACAGAATCTG
GCGGCTGGGAAGAGAAGGGCAAAGTGGACATTGTGCTGCTGCCCAGCCGGCAGTTCTACAACCAGATCTT
CCTGGACATCGAGGAAAAGGGCAAGCACGCCTTCACCTACAAGGATGAGAGCATCAAGTTCCCTCTGAAG
GGCACACTCGGCGGAGCCAGAGTGCAGTTCGACAGAGATCACCTGAGAAGATACCCTCACAAGGTGGAAA
GCGGCAACGTGGGCAGAATCTACTTCAACATGACCGTGAACATCGAGCCTACAGAGTCCCCAGTGTCCAA
GTCTCTGAAGATCCACCGGGACGACTTCCCCAAGGTGGTCAACTTCAAGCCCAAAGAACTGACCGAGTGG
ATCAAGGACAGCAAGGGCAAGAAACTGAAGTCCGGCATCGAGTCCCTGGAAATCGGCCTGAGAGTGATGA
GCATCGACCTGGGACAGAGACAGGCCGCTGCCGCCTCTATTTTCGAGGTGGTGGATCAGAAGCCCGACAT
CGAAGGCAAGCTGTTTTTCCCAATCAAGGGCACCGAGCTGTATGCCGTGCACAGAGCCAGCTTCAACATC
AAGCTGCCCGGCGAGACACTGGTCAAGAGCAGAGAAGTGCTGCGGAAGGCCAGAGAGGACAATCTGAAAC
TGATGAACCAGAAGCTCAACTTCCTGCGGAACGTGCTGCACTTCCAGCAGTTCGAGGACATCACCGAGAG
AGAGAAGCGGGTCACCAAGTGGATCAGCAGACAAGAGAACAGCGACGTGCCCCTGGTGTACCAGGATGAG
CTGATCCAGATCCGCGAGCTGATGTACAAGCCTTACAAGGACTGGGTCGCCTTCCTGAAGCAGCTCCACA
AGAGACTGGAAGTCGAGATCGGCAAAGAAGTGAAGCACTGGCGGAAGTCCCTGAGCGACGGAAGAAAGGG
CCTGTACGGCATCTCCCTGAAGAACATCGACGAGATCGATCGGACCCGGAAGTTCCTGCTGAGATGGTCC
CTGAGGCCTACCGAACCTGGCGAAGTGCGTAGACTGGAACCCGGCCAGAGATTCGCCATCGACCAGCTGA
ATCACCTGAACGCCCTGAAAGAAGATCGGCTGAAGAAGATGGCCAACACCATCATCATGCACGCCCTGGG
CTACTGCTACGACGTGCGGAAGAAGAAATGGCAGGCTAAGAACCCCGCCTGCCAGATCATCCTGTTCGAG
GATCTGAGCAACTACAACCCCTACGGAGAAAGGTCCCGCTTCGAGAACAGCCGGCTCATGAAGTGGTCCA
GACGCGAGATCCCCAGACAGGTTGCACTGCAGGGCGAGATCTATGGCCTGCAAGTGGGAGAAGTGGGCGC
TCAGTTCAGCAGCAGATTCCACGCCAAGACAGGCAGCCCTGGCATCAGATGTCGGGTCGTGACCAAAGAG
AAGCTGCAGGACAATCGGTTCTTCAAGAATCTGCAGAGAGAGGGCAGACTGACCCTGGACAAAATCGCCG
TGCTGAAAGAGGGCGATCTGTACCCAGACAAAGGCGGCGAGAAGTTCATCAGCCTGAGCAAGGATCGGAA
GTGCGTGACCACACACGCCGACATCAACGCCGCTCAGAACCTGCAGAAGCGGTTCTGGACAAGAACCCAC
GGCTTCTACAAGGTGTACTGCAAGGCCTACCAGGTGGACGGCCAGACCGTGTACATCCCTGAGAGCAAGG
ACCAGAAGCAGAAGATCATCGAAGAGTTCGGCGAGGGCTACTTCATTCTGAAGGACGGGGTGTACGAATG
GGTCAACGCCGGCAAGCTGAAAATCAAGAAGGGCAGCTCCAAGCAGAGCAGCAGCGAGCTGGTGGATAGC
GACATCCTGAAAGACAGCTTCGACCTGGCCTCCGAGCTGAAAGGCGAAAAGCTGATGCTGTACAGGGACC
CCAGCGGCAATGTGTTCCCCAGCGACAAATGGATGGCCGCTGGCGTGTTCTTCGGAAAGCTGGAACGCAT
CCTGATCAGCAAGCTGACCAACCAGTACTCCATCAGCACCATCGAGGACGACAGCAGCAAGCAGTCTATG
AAAAGGCCGGCGGCCACGAAAAAGGCCGGCCAGGCAAAAAAGAAAAAGGGATCCTACCCATACGATGTTC
CAGATTACGCTTATCCCTACGACGTGCCTGATTATGCATACCCATATGATGTCCCCGACTATGCCTAAGA
ATTCTGCAGATATCCAGCACAGTGGCGGCCGCTCGAGTCTAGAGGGCCCGTTTAAACCCGCTGATCAGCC
TCGACTGTGCCTTCTAGTTGCCAGCCATCTGTTGTTTGCCCCTCCCCCGTGCCTTCCTTGACCCTGGAAG
GTGCCACTCCCACTGTCCTTTCCTAATAAAATGAGGAAATTGCATCGCATTGTCTGAGTAGGTGTCATTC
TATTCTGGGGGGTGGGGTGGGGCAGGACAGCAAGGGGGAGGATTGGGAAGACAATAGCAGGCATGCTGGG
GATGCGGTGGGCTCTATGGCTTCTGAGGCGGAAAGAACCAGCTGGGGCTCTAGGGGGTATCCCC
[124 nt withheld, positions 4545-4668]
C
[91 nt withheld, positions 4670-4760]
A
[49 nt withheld, positions 4762-4810]
CCTTTGACGTTGGAGTCCACGTTCTTT
[37 nt withheld, positions 4838-4874]
ACCCTATCTCGGTCTATTCTTTTGATTTATAAGGGATTTTGCCGATTTCGGCCTATTGGTTAAAAAATGA
GCTGATTTAACAAAAATTTAACGCGAATTAATTCTGTGGAATGTGTGTCAGTTAGGGTGTGGAAAGTCCC
CAGGCTCCCCAGCAGGCAGAAGTATGCAAAGCATGCATCTCAATTAGTCAGCAACCAGGTGTGGAAAGTC
CCCAGGCTCCCCAGCAGGCAGAAGTATGCAAAGCATGCATCTCAATTAGTCAGCAACCATAGTCCCGCCC
CTAACTCCGCCCATCCCGCCCCTAACTCCGCCCAGTTCCGCCCATTCTCCGCCCCATGGCTGACTAATTT
TTTTTATTTATGCAGAGGCCGAGGCCGCCTCTGCCTCTGAGCTATTCCAGAAGTAGTGAGGAGGCTTTTT
TGGAGGCCTAGGCTTTTGCAAAAAGCTCCCGGGAGCTTGTATATCCATTTTCGGATCTGATCAAGAGACA
GGATGAGGATCGTTTCGCATGATTGAACAAGATGGATTGCACGCAGGTTCTCCGGCCGCTTGGGTGGAGA
GGCTATTCGGCTATGACTGGGCACAACAGACAATCGGCTGCTCTGATGCCGCCGTGTTCCGGCTGTCAGC
GCAGGGGCGCCCGGTTCTTTTTGTCAAGACCGACCTGTCCGGTGCCCTGAATGAACTGCAGGACGAGGCA
GCGCGGCTATCGTGGCTGGCCACGACGGGCGTTCCTTGCGCAGCTGTGCTCGACGTTGTCACTGAAGCGG
GAAGGGACTGGCTGCTATTGGGCGAAGTGCCGGGGCAGGATCTCCTGTCATCTCACCTTGCTCCTGCCGA
GAAAGTATCCATCATGGCTGATGCAATGCGGCGGCTGCATACGCTTGATCCGGCTACCTGCCCATTCGAC
CACCAAGCGAAACATCGCATCGAGCGAGCACGTACTCGGATGGAAGCCGGTCTTGTCGATCAGGATGATC
TGGACGAAGAGCATCAGGGGCTCGCGCCAGCCGAACTGTTCGCCAGGCTCAAGGCGCGCATGCCCGACGG
CGAGGATCTCGTCGTGACCCATGGCGATGCCTGCTTGCCGAATATCATGGTGGAAAATGGCCGCTTTTCT
GGATTCATCGACTGTGGCCGGCTGGGTGTGGCGGACCGCTATCAGGACATAGCGTTGGCTACCCGTGATA
TTGCTGAAGAGCTTGGCGGCGAATGGGCTGACCGCTTCCTCGTGCTTTACGGTATCGCCGCTCCCGATTC
GCAGCGCATCGCCTTCTATCGCCTTCTTGACGAGTTCTTCTGAGCGGGACTCTGGGGTTCGAAATGACCG
ACCAAGCGACGCCCAACCTGCCATCACGAGATTTCGATTCCACCGCCGCCTTCTATGAAAGGTTGGGCTT
CGGAATCGTTTTCCGGGACGCCGGCTGGATGATCCTCCAGCGCGGGGATCTCATGCTGGAGTTCTTCGCC
CACCCCAACTTGTTTATTGCAGCTTATAATGGTTACAAATAAAGCAATAGCATCACAAATTTCACAAATA
AAGCATTTTTTTCACTGCATTCTAGTTGTGGTTTGTCCAAACTCATCAATGTATCTTATCATGTCTGTAT
ACCGTCGACCTCTAGCTAGAGCTTGGCGTAATCATGGTCATAGCTGTTTCCTGTGTGAAATTGTTATCCG
CTCACAATTCCACACAACATACGAGCCGGAAGCATAAAGTGTAAAGCCTGGGGTGCCTAATGAGTGAGCT
AACTCACATTAATTGCGTTGCGCTCACTGCCCGCTTTCCAGTCGGGAAACCTGTCGTGCCAGCTGCATTA
ATGAATCGGCCAACGCGCGGGGAGAGGCGGTTTGCGTATTGGGCGCTCTTCCGCTTCCTCGCTCACTGAC
TCGCTGCGCTCGGTCGTTCGGCTGCGGCGAGCGGTATCAGCTCACTCAAAGGCGGTAATACGGTTATCCA
CAGAATCAGGGGATAACGCAGGAAAGAACATGTGAGCAAAAGGCCAGCAAAAGGCCAGGAACCGTAAAAA
GGCCGCGTTGCTGGCGTTTTTCCATAGGCTCCGCCCCCCTGACGAGCATCACAAAAATCGACGCTCAAGT
CAGAGGTGGCGAAACCCGACAGGACTATAAAGATACCAGGCGTTTCCCCCTGGAAGCTCCCTCGTGCGCT
CTCCTGTTCCGACCCTGCCGCTTACCGGATACCTGTCCGCCTTTCTCCCTTCGGGAAGCGTGGCGCTTTC
TCATAGCTCACGCTGTAGGTATCTCAGTTCGGTGTAGGTCGTTCGCTCCAAGCTGGGCTGTGTGCACGAA
CCCCCCGTTCAGCCCGACCGCTGCGCCTTATCCGGTAACTATCGTCTTGAGTCCAACCCGGTAAGACACG
ACTTATCGCCACTGGCAGCAGCCACTGGTAACAGGATTAGCAGAGCGAGGTATGTAGGCGGTGCTACAGA
GTTCTTGAAGTGGTGGCCTAACTACGGCTACACTAGAAGAACAGTATTTGGTATCTGCGCTCTGCTGAAG
CCAGTTACCTTCGGAAAAAGAGTTGGTAGCTCTTGATCCGGCAAACAAACCACCGCTGGTAGCGGTGGTT
TTTTTGTTTGCAAGCAGCAGATTACGCGCAGAAAAAAAGGATCTCAAGAAGATCCTTTGATCTTTTCTAC
GGGGTCTGACGCTCAGTGGAACGAAAACTCACGTTAAGGGATTTTGGTCATGAGATTATCAAAAAGGATC
TTCACCTAGATCCTTTTAAATTAAAAATGAAGTTTTAAATCAATCTAAAGTATATATGAGTAAACTTGGT
CTGACAGTTACCAATGCTTAATCAGTGAGGCACCTATCTCAGCGATCTGTCTATTTCGTTCATCCATAGT
TGCCTGACTCCCCGTCGTGTAGATAACTACGATACGGGAGGGCTTACCATCTGGCCCCAGTGCTGCAATG
ATACCGCGAGACCCACGCTCACCGGCTCCAGATTTATCAGCAATAAACCAGCCAGCCGGAAGGGCCGAGC
GCAGAAGTGGTCCTGCAACTTTATCCGCCTCCATCCAGTCTATTAATTGTTGCCGGGAAGCTAGAGTAAG
TAGTTCGCCAGTTAATAGTTTGCGCAACGTTGTTGCCATTGCTACAGGCATCGTGGTGTCACGCTCGTCG
TTTGGTATGGCTTCATTCAGCTCCGGTTCCCAACGATCAAGGCGAGTTACATGATCCCCCATGTTGTGCA
AAAAAGCGGTTAGCTCCTTCGGTCCTCCGATCGTTGTCAGAAGTAAGTTGGCCGCAGTGTTATCACTCAT
GGTTATGGCAGCACTGCATAATTCTCTTACTGTCATGCCATCCGTAAGATGCTTTTCTGTGACTGGTGAG
TACTCAACCAAGTCATTCTGAGAATAGTGTATGCGGCGACCGAGTTGCTCTTGCCCGGCGTCAATACGGG
ATAATACCGCGCCACATAGCAGAACTTTAAAAGTGCTCATCATTGGAAAACGTTCTTCGGGGCGAAAACT
CTCAAGGATCTTACCGCTGTTGAGATCCAGTTCGATGTAACCCACTCGTGCACCCAACTGATCTTCAGCA
TCTTTTACTTTCACCAGCGTTTCTGGGTGAGCAAAAACAGGAAGGCAAAATGCCGCAAAAAAGGGAATAA
GGGCGACACGGAAATGTTGAATACTCATACTCTTCCTTTTTCAATATTATTGAAGCATTTATCAGGGTTA
TTGTCTCATGAGCGGATACATATTTGAATGTATTTAGAAAAATAAACAAATAGGGGTTCCGCGCACATTT
CCCCGAAAAGTGCCACCTGACGTCGACGGATCGGGAGATCTCCCGATCCCCTATGGTGCACTCTCAGTAC
AATCTGCTCTGATGCCGCATAGTTAAGCCAGTATCTGCTCCCTGCTTGTGTGTTGGAGGTCGCTGAGTAG
TGCGCGAGCAAAATTTAAGCTACAACAAGGCAAGGCTTGACCGACTTAATTAAGAGGGCCTATTTCCCAT
GATTCCTTCATATTTGCATATACGATACAAGGCTGTTAGAGAGATAATTGGAATTAATTTGACTGTAAAC
ACAAAGATATTAGTACAAAATACGTGACGTAGAAAGTAATAATTTCTTGGGTAGTTTGCAGTTTTAAAAT
TATGTTTTAAAATGGACTATCATATGCTTACCGTAACTTGAAAGTATTTCGATTTCTTGGCTTTATATAT
CTTGTGGAAAGGACGAAACACCGTAATTTCTACTCTTGTAGATGGAGACGATATATCGTCTCTTTTTCAA
TTGCATGAAGAATCTGCTTAGGGTTAGGCGTTTTGCGCTGCTTCGCGATGTACGGGCCAGATATACGCGT
T
Features (pLannotate 1.2.2; 23 found; start..end, strand, type, name):
      1..380     +  enhancer       CMV enhancer: human cytomegalovirus immediate early enhancer
    381..584     +  promoter       CMV promoter: human cytomegalovirus (CMV) immediate early promoter
    580..613     +  LTR            5' LTR (truncated) (fragment): truncated 5' long terminal repeat (LTR) from HIV-1
    629..647     +  promoter       T7 promoter: promoter for bacteriophage T7 RNA polymerase
   1344..1360    +  promoter       GAP promoter (fragment): promoter for Pichia pastoris glyceraldehyde-3-phosphate dehydrogenase
   4061..4108    +  CDS            nucleoplasmin NLS: bipartite nuclear localization signal from nucleoplasmin
   4115..4195    +  CDS            3xHA: three tandem HA epitope tags
   4275..4499    +  polyA_signal   bGH poly(A) signal: bovine growth hormone polyadenylation signal
   4503..4524    +  promoter       SV40 promoter (fragment): SV40 enhancer and early promoter
   4545..4973    +  rep_origin     f1 ori (sequence partly withheld): f1 bacteriophage origin of replication; arrow indicates direction of (+) strand synthesis
   4987..5316    +  promoter       SV40 promoter: SV40 enhancer and early promoter
   5383..6174    +  CDS            neo: KKA2_KLEPN - Also known as kan, nptII. Experimental evidence at protein level: Swiss-Prot protein existence level 1. Resistance to kanamycin, neomycin, paromomycin, ribostamycin, butirosin and gentamicin B. From Klebsiella pneumoniae.
   6198..6356    +  CDS            ble (fragment): BLE_KLEPN - Experimental evidence at protein level: Swiss-Prot protein existence level 1. Binding protein with a strong affinity to the bleomycin family of antibiotics. Binds to CL990; an antimitotic-antibiotic compound. From Klebsiella pneumoniae.
   6351..6472    +  polyA_signal   SV40 poly(A) signal: SV40 polyadenylation signal
   6545..6561    -  protein_bind   lac operator: The lac repressor binds to the lac operator to inhibit transcription in E. coli. This inhibition can be relieved by adding lactose or isopropyl-β-D-thiogalactopyranoside (IPTG). lac repressor encoded by lacI
   6569..6599    -  promoter       lac promoter: promoter for the E. coli lac operon
   6614..6635    -  protein_bind   CAP binding site: CAP binding activates transcription in the presence of cAMP. E. coli catabolite activator protein
   6648..6740    -  CDS            lacI (fragment): lac repressor; lacI; The lac repressor binds to the lac operator to inhibit transcription in E. coli. This inhibition can be relieved by adding lactose or isopropyl-β-D-thiogalactopyranoside (IPTG).
   6923..7511    -  rep_origin     ori: high-copy-number ColE1/pMB1/pBR322/pUC origin of replication
   7682..8542    -  CDS            AmpR: β-lactamase; bla; confers resistance to ampicillin, carbenicillin, and related antibiotics
   8543..8647    -  promoter       AmpR promoter: bla
   8706..8758    -  misc_feature   bom (fragment): basis of mobility region from pBR322
   8848..9088    +  promoter       U6 promoter: RNA polymerase III promoter for human U6 snRNA
