[The description below was written by a language model from this plasmid's Addgene catalogue record and pLannotate feature annotations shown in this document.]
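Description:
pZ149-pcDNA3-BhCas12b_v4 is a mammalian expression plasmid built on the pcDNA3.1 backbone that produces BhCas12b_v4, an engineered variant of the Cas12b CRISPR nuclease developed for human genome editing. It is maintained in E. coli as a high-copy plasmid through a ColE1/pUC-type origin and selected with ampicillin via the β-lactamase gene. The backbone also carries an f1 phage origin and an SV40 promoter-driven neomycin phosphotransferase cassette with an SV40 polyadenylation signal, which can in principle support G418 selection of transfected mammalian cells.

The expression unit is described in the record as CMV-NLS-BhCas12b_v4-NLS-3xHA. The human cytomegalovirus immediate early enhancer and promoter drive transcription, with a T7 promoter just downstream that is a standard pcDNA feature. The nuclease coding sequence itself is not annotated in the feature tables but corresponds to the large unannotated stretch between the T7 promoter and the C-terminal elements. The short GAP promoter and HIV LTR hits in this region are small fragments and probably spurious matches. At the C-terminus, a bipartite nucleoplasmin nuclear localization signal and three tandem HA epitope tags are annotated, followed by the bovine growth hormone polyadenylation signal. The N-terminal NLS named in the insert description is not separately annotated. The localization signals direct the nuclease to the nucleus, and the HA tags allow detection by immunoblot or immunostaining.

Two sequence records are provided, of 8,912 and 9,215 nt. They share identical annotations except that the longer one also shows a human U6 promoter near its end. The catalogue entry mentions no guide RNA cassette, so this discrepancy is unresolved. As described, the plasmid supplies the nuclease only.
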