Addgene plasmid #122446: pZ149-pcDNA3-BhCas12b_v4
Purpose: Expresses BhCas12b_v4 in mammalian cells
Depositing lab: Feng Zhang. Publication: Engineering of CRISPR-Cas12b for human genome editing. Strecker J, Jones S, Koopal B, Schmid-Burgk J, Zetsche B, Gao L, Makarova KS, Koonin EV, Zhang F. Nat Commun. 2019 Jan 22;10(1):212. doi: 10.1038/s41467-018-08224-4. PubMed 30670702.
Backbone
  Vector backbone: pcDNA3.1
  Vector type: Mammalian Expression
Growth in bacteria
  Bacterial resistance: Ampicillin, 100 μg/mL
  Growth temperature: 37°C
  Growth strain: DH5alpha
  Copy number: High Copy
Gene/Insert
  Gene/Insert name: CMV-NLS-BhCas12b_v4-NLS-3xHA
Terms and licenses: Academic/Nonprofit Terms; Industry Terms: Not Available to Industry
How to cite: pZ149-pcDNA3-BhCas12b_v4 was a gift from Feng Zhang (Addgene plasmid # 122446 ; http://n2t.net/addgene:122446 ; RRID:Addgene_122446)
